Addgene plasmid #226686: pAM94
Purpose: GGG-TitinV13PV15P-23-K-9-C-25-intein-CBD
Depositing lab: Andreas Martin. Depositing organization: University of California, Berkeley. Publication: The 26S Proteasome Utilizes a Kinetic Gateway to Prioritize Substrate Degradation. Bard JAM, Bashore C, Dong KC, Martin A. Cell. 2019 Apr 4;177(2):286-298.e15. doi: 10.1016/j.cell.2019.02.031. Epub 2019 Mar 28. PubMed 30929903.
Backbone
  Vector backbone: TXB1
  Vector type: Bacterial Expression
Growth in bacteria
  Bacterial resistance: Kanamycin, 50 μg/mL
  Growth temperature: 37°C
  Growth strain: DH5alpha
  Copy number: High Copy
Gene/Insert
  Gene/Insert name: titin
  Species: H. sapiens (human)
  Entrez Gene: TTN (a.k.a. CMD1G, CMH9, CMPD4, CMYO5, CMYP5, EOMFC, HMERF, LGMD2J, LGMDR10, MYLK5, SALMY, TMD)
  Promoter: T7
  Tag / fusion protein: cyclin B (C terminal on insert); GyrA inteine- Chitin Binding domain (C terminal on insert)
  Cloning method: Unknown
  Sequencing primers: 5′ T7 forward
Terms and licenses: Academic/Nonprofit Terms; Industry Terms: Not Available to Industry
How to cite: pAM94 was a gift from Andreas Martin (Addgene plasmid # 226686 ; http://n2t.net/addgene:226686 ; RRID:Addgene_226686)
