[The description below was written by a language model from this plasmid's Addgene catalogue record and pLannotate feature annotations shown in this document.]
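Description:
pAM94 is a bacterial expression plasmid built on the TXB1 intein-fusion backbone. It is used to produce a model substrate protein in E. coli, and the sequenced record is 6,148 nt long. The plasmid replicates from a ColE1/pMB1-type origin and also carries the pBR322 bom region and the rop gene. The catalogue lists it as high copy, although Rop normally moderates copy number. Selection is by kanamycin through an aph(3')-Ia cassette. A remnant of the AmpR promoter and fragments of the tetracycline resistance gene are left over from the backbone and are not functional markers. An f1 origin is also present.

Expression is driven by a T7 promoter followed by a lac operator and the T7 gene 10 ribosome binding site. A plasmid-borne lacI gene provides IPTG-inducible control in hosts that supply T7 RNA polymerase, and a T7 terminator closes the unit. According to the catalogue shorthand, the open reading frame begins with a GGG N-terminus followed by a human titin sequence carrying V13P and V15P substitutions. After this comes a C-terminal tail whose notation appears to describe spacer segments of defined length around a single lysine and a single cysteine. The annotation matches part of this tail to sea urchin cyclin B, in agreement with the listed cyclin B fusion. A short ssrA-like hit overlaps the same region and may be only a partial similarity match.

Downstream lie the Mxe GyrA intein and a chitin binding domain. These allow capture on chitin resin and thiol-induced cleavage, which releases the substrate without the tag. The associated publication concerns substrate degradation by the 26S proteasome, so the protein is presumably a proteasome substrate. The record does not spell out what the individual residues are for.
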