Features (pLannotate 1.2.2; 21 found; start..end, strand, type, name):
    311..450     -  misc_feature   bom: basis of mobility region from pBR322
    552..743     -  CDS            rop: Rop protein, which maintains plasmids at low copy number; rop
    760..1140    +  CDS            YPB1_ECOLX: Protein predicted: Swiss-Prot protein existence level 4. From Escherichia coli.
   1212..1503    -  CDS            TcR (fragment): tetracycline efflux protein; tet; confers resistance to tetracycline
   1518..1539    -  protein_bind   CAP binding site: CAP binding activates transcription in the presence of cAMP. E. coli catabolite activator protein
   1552..2634    -  CDS            lacI: lac repressor; lacI; The lac repressor binds to the lac operator to inhibit transcription in E. coli. This inhibition can be relieved by adding lactose or isopropyl-β-D-thiogalactopyranoside (IPTG).
   2635..2712    -  promoter       lacI promoter: lacI
   2720..2755    -  CDS            TcR (fragment): tetracycline efflux protein; tet; confers resistance to tetracycline
   2758..2776    +  promoter       T7 promoter: promoter for bacteriophage T7 RNA polymerase
   2777..2801    +  protein_bind   lac operator: The lac repressor binds to the lac operator to inhibit transcription in E. coli. This inhibition can be relieved by adding lactose or isopropyl-β-D-thiogalactopyranoside (IPTG). lac repressor encoded by lacI
   2816..2838    +  RBS            RBS: efficient ribosome binding site from bacteriophage T7 gene 10 (Olins and Rangwala, 1989)
   3154..3178    +  CDS            ssrA tag (LVA) (fragment): C-terminal peptide that mediates degradation in bacteria through the ClpXP and ClpAP proteases (McGinness et al., 2006) mutant LVA variant that confers accelerated degradation under some conditions (Andersen et al., 1998)
   3166..3270    +  CDS            CCNB_ARBPU (fragment): Experimental evidence at protein level: Swiss-Prot protein existence level 1. Essential for the control of the cell cycle at the G2/M (mitosis) transition. From Arbacia punctulata (Punctuate sea urchin).
   3301..3894    +  CDS            Mxe GyrA intein: modified GyrA intein (Southworth et al., 1999); Mycobacterium xenopi gyrA; N-terminal cleavage of this intein can be induced by thiols.
   3925..4080    +  CDS            CBD: chitin binding domain from chitinase A1 (Watanabe et al., 1994); Bacillus circulans chiA
   4092..4109    +  CDS            SET1 (fragment): solubility-enhancement tag derived from T7 phage gene 10B
   4117..4164    +  terminator     T7 terminator: transcription terminator for bacteriophage T7 RNA polymerase
   4201..4629    +  rep_origin     f1 ori (sequence partly withheld): f1 bacteriophage origin of replication; arrow indicates direction of (+) strand synthesis
   4682..4739    +  promoter       AmpR promoter (fragment): bla
   4748..5563    -  CDS            KanR: aminoglycoside phosphotransferase; aph(3')-Ia; confers resistance to kanamycin in bacteria or G418 (Geneticin®) in eukaryotes
   5685..125     +  rep_origin     ori (across the origin): high-copy-number ColE1/pMB1/pBR322/pUC origin of replication
>Addgene plasmid #226686 | pAM94 | addgene full sequence | sequence record 450919 | Addgene NGS Result
GAGAGCGCACGAGGGAGCTTCCAGGGGGAAACGCCTGGTATCTTTATAGTCCTGTCGGGTTTCGCCACCT
CTGACTTGAGCGTCGATTTTTGTGATGCTCGTCAGGGGGGCGGAGCCTATGGAAAAACGCCAGCAACGCG
GCCTTTTTACGGTTCCTGGCCTTTTGCTGGCCTTTTGCTCACATGTTCTTTCCTGCGTTATCCCCTGATT
CTGTGGATAACCGTATTACCGCCTTTGAGTGAGCTGATACCGCTCGCCGCAGCCGAACGACCGAGCGCAG
CGAGTCAGTGAGCGAGGAAGCGGAAGAGCGCCTGATGCGGTATTTTCTCCTTACGCATCTGTGCGGTATT
TCACACCGCAATGGTGCACTCTCAGTACAATCTGCTCTGATGCCGCATAGTTAAGCCAGTATACACTCCG
CTATCGCTACGTGACTGGGTCATGGCTGCGCCCCGACACCCGCCAACACCCGCTGACGCGCCCTGACGGG
CTTGTCTGCTCCCGGCATCCGCTTACAGACAAGCTGTGACCGTCTCCGGGAGCTGCATGTGTCAGAGGTT
TTCACCGTCATCACCGAAACGCGCGAGGCAGCTGCGGTAAAGCTCATCAGCGTGGTCGTGAAGCGATTCA
CAGATGTCTGCCTGTTCATCCGCGTCCAGCTCGTTGAGTTTCTCCAGAAGCGTTAATGTCTGGCTTCTGA
TAAAGCGGGCCATGTTAAGGGCGGTTTTTTCCTGTTTGGTCACTGATGCCTCCGTGTAAGGGGGATTTCT
GTTCATGGGGGTAATGATACCGATGAAACGAGAGAGGATGCTCACGATACGGGTTACTGATGATGAACAT
GCCCGGTTACTGGAACGTTGTGAGGGTAAACAACTGGCGGTATGGATGCGGCGGGACCAGAGAAAAATCA
CTCAGGGTCAATGCCAGCGCTTCGTTAATACAGATGTAGGTGTTCCACAGGGTAGCCAGCAGCATCCTGC
GATGCAGATCCGGAACATAATGGTGCAGGGCGCTGACTTCCGCGTTTCCAGACTTTACGAAACACGGAAA
CCGAAGACCATTCATGTTGTTGCTCAGGTCGCAGACGTTTTGCAGCAGCAGTCGCTTCACGTTCGCTCGC
GTATCGGTGATTCATTCTGCTAACCAGTAAGGCAACCCCGCCAGCCTAGCCGGGTCCTCAACGACAGGAG
CACGATCATGCGCACCCGTGGGGCCGCCATGCCGGCGATAATGGCCTGCTTCTCGCCGAAACGTTTGGTG
GCGGGACCAGTGACGAAGGCTTGAGCGAGGGCGTGCAAGATTCCGAATACCGCAAGCGACAGGCCGATCA
TCGTCGCGCTCCAGCGAAAGCGGTCCTCGCCGAAAATGACCCAGAGCGCTGCCGGCACCTGTCCTACGAG
TTGCATGATAAAGAAGACAGTCATAAGTGCGGCGACGATAGTCATGCCCCGCGCCCACCGGAAGGAGCTG
ACTGGGTTGAAGGCTCTCAAGGGCATCGGTCGAGATCCCGGTGCCTAATGAGTGAGCTAACTTACATTAA
TTGCGTTGCGCTCACTGCCCGCTTTCCAGTCGGGAAACCTGTCGTGCCAGCTGCATTAATGAATCGGCCA
ACGCGCGGGGAGAGGCGGTTTGCGTATTGGGCGCCAGGGTGGTTTTTCTTTTCACCAGTGAGACGGGCAA
CAGCTGATTGCCCTTCACCGCCTGGCCCTGAGAGAGTTGCAGCAAGCGGTCCACGCTGGTTTGCCCCAGC
AGGCGAAAATCCTGTTTGATGGTGGTTAACGGCGGGATATAACATGAGCTGTCTTCGGTATCGTCGTATC
CCACTACCGAGATATCCGCACCAACGCGCAGCCCGGACTCGGTAATGGCGCGCATTGCGCCCAGCGCCAT
CTGATCGTTGGCAACCAGCATCGCAGTGGGAACGATGCCCTCATTCAGCATTTGCATGGTTTGTTGAAAA
CCGGACATGGCACTCCAGTCGCCTTCCCGTTCCGCTATCGGCTGAATTTGATTGCGAGTGAGATATTTAT
GCCAGCCAGCCAGACGCAGACGCGCCGAGACAGAACTTAATGGGCCCGCTAACAGCGCGATTTGCTGGTG
ACCCAATGCGACCAGATGCTCCACGCCCAGTCGCGTACCGTCTTCATGGGAGAAAATAATACTGTTGATG
GGTGTCTGGTCAGAGACATCAAGAAATAACGCCGGAACATTAGTGCAGGCAGCTTCCACAGCAATGGCAT
CCTGGTCATCCAGCGGATAGTTAATGATCAGCCCACTGACGCGTTGCGCGAGAAGATTGTGCACCGCCGC
TTTACAGGCTTCGACGCCGCTTCGTTCTACCATCGACACCACCACGCTGGCACCCAGTTGATCGGCGCGA
GATTTAATCGCCGCGACAATTTGCGACGGCGCGTGCAGGGCCAGACTGGAGGTGGCAACGCCAATCAGCA
ACGACTGTTTGCCCGCCAGTTGTTGTGCCACGCGGTTGGGAATGTAATTCAGCTCCGCCATCGCCGCTTC
CACTTTTTCCCGCGTTTTCGCAGAAACGTGGCTGGCCTGGTTCACCACGCGGGAAACGGTCTGATAAGAG
ACACCGGCATACTCTGCGACATCGTATAACGTTACTGGTTTCACATTCACCACCCTGAATTGACTCTCTT
CCGGGCGCTATCATGCCATACCGCGAAAGGTTTTGCGCCATTCGATGGTGTCCGGGATCTCGACGCTCTC
CCTTATGCGACTCCTGCATTAGGAAATTAATACGACTCACTATAGGGGAATTGTGAGCGGATAACAATTC
CCCTGTAGAAATAATTTTGTTTAACTTTAATAAGGAGATATACCATGGGTGGCGGACTAATAGAAGTGGA
ACGCCCTCTGTACGGAGTAGAGCCTTTTCCGGGTGAAACAGCCCACTTTGAAATTGAACTTTCTGAACCT
GATGTTCACGGCCAGTGGCGCCTGCGCGGACAGCCTTTGGCAGCTTCCCCTGACTGTGAAATCATTGAGG
ATGGACGCCGCCATATTCTGATCCTTCATAACTGTCAGCTGGGTATGACAGGAGAGGTTTCCTTCCAGGC
TGCTAATACCCGCTCTGCAGCCAATCTGCGCGTGCGCGAATTGGGTGGAGCAGGACCGCCACCATATAGT
GCAGCAAACGACGAAAACTACGCTTTAGCAGCGCATGGTGGCAAACACACATTCAACAATGAAAATGTCA
GTTGTAGGCTCGGGGGAGCGGCTAGCATTGCTGTGCAAGCGCCAGCACAACATACCTTCAACAATGAAAA
CGTTTCCTATTGCATCACGGGAGATGCACTAGTTGCCCTACCCGAGGGCGAGTCGGTACGCATCGCCGAC
ATCGTGCCGGGTGCGCGGCCCAACAGTGACAACGCCATCGACCTGAAAGTCCTTGACCGGCATGGCAATC
CCGTGCTCGCCGACCGGCTGTTCCACTCCGGCGAGCATCCGGTGTACACGGTGCGTACGGTCGAAGGTCT
GCGTGTGACGGGCACCGCGAACCACCCGTTGTTGTGTTTGGTCGACGTCGCCGGGGTGCCGACCCTGCTG
TGGAAGCTGATCGACGAAATCAAGCCGGGCGATTACGCGGTGATTCAACGCAGCGCATTCAGCGTCGACT
GTGCAGGTTTTGCCCGCGGGAAACCCGAATTTGCGCCCACAACCTACACAGTCGGCGTCCCTGGACTGGT
GCGTTTCTTGGAAGCACACCACCGAGACCCGGACGCCCAAGCTATCGCCGACGAGCTGACCGACGGGCGG
TTCTACTACGCGAAAGTCGCCAGTGTCACCGACGCCGGCGTGCAGCCGGTGTATAGCCTTCGTGTCGACA
CGGCAGACCACGCGTTTATCACGAACGGGTTCGTCAGCCACGCTACTGGCCTCACCGGTCTGAACTCAGG
CCTCACGACAAATCCTGGTGTATCCGCTTGGCAGGTCAACACAGCTTATACTGCGGGACAATTGGTCACA
TATAACGGCAAGACGTATAAATGTTTGCAGCCCCACACCTCCTTGGCAGGATGGGAACCATCCAACGTTC
CTGCCTTGTGGCAGCTTCAATAATTAACCTAGGCTGCTGCCACCGCTGAGCAATAACTAGCATAACCCCT
TGGGGCCTCTAAACGGGTCTTGAGGGGTTTTTTGCTGAAAGGAGGAACTATATCCGGATTGGCGAATGGG
[124 nt withheld, positions 4201-4324]
C
[91 nt withheld, positions 4326-4416]
A
[49 nt withheld, positions 4418-4466]
CCTTTGACGTTGGAGTCCACGTTCTTT
[37 nt withheld, positions 4494-4530]
ACCCTATCTCGGTCTATTCTTTTGATTTATAAGGGATTTTGCCGATTTCGGCCTATTGGTTAAAAAATGA
GCTGATTTAACAAAAATTTAACGCGAATTTTAACAAAATATTAACGCTTACAATTTAGGTGGCACTTTTC
GGGGAAATGTGCGCGGAACCCCTATTTGTTTATTTTTCTAAATACATTCAAATATGTATCCGCTCATGAA
TTAATTCTTAGAAAAACTCATCGAGCATCAAATGAAACTGCAATTTATTCATATCAGGATTATCAATACC
ATATTTTTGAAAAAGCCGTTTCTGTAATGAAGGAGAAAACTCACCGAGGCAGTTCCATAGGATGGCAAGA
TCCTGGTATCGGTCTGCGATTCCGACTCGTCCAACATCAATACAACCTATTAATTTCCCCTCGTCAAAAA
TAAGGTTATCAAGTGAGAAATCACCATGAGTGACGACTGAATCCGGTGAGAATGGCAAAAGTTTATGCAT
TTCTTTCCAGACTTGTTCAACAGGCCAGCCATTACGCTCGTCATCAAAATCACTCGCATCAACCAAACCG
TTATTCATTCGTGATTGCGCCTGAGCGAGACGAAATACGCGATCGCTGTTAAAAGGACAATTACAAACAG
GAATCGAATGCAACCGGCGCAGGAACACTGCCAGCGCATCAACAATATTTTCACCTGAATCAGGATATTC
TTCTAATACCTGGAATGCTGTTTTCCCGGGGATCGCAGTGGTGAGTAACCATGCATCATCAGGAGTACGG
ATAAAATGCTTGATGGTCGGAAGAGGCATAAATTCCGTCAGCCAGTTTAGTCTGACCATCTCATCTGTAA
CATCATTGGCAACGCTACCTTTGCCATGTTTCAGAAACAACTCTGGCGCATCGGGCTTCCCATACAATCG
ATAGATTGTCGCACCTGATTGCCCGACATTATCGCGAGCCCATTTATACCCATATAAATCAGCATCCATG
TTGGAATTTAATCGCGGCCTAGAGCAAGACGTTTCCCGTTGAATATGGCTCATAACACCCCTTGTATTAC
TGTTTATGTAAGCAGACAGTTTTATTGTTCATGACCAAAATCCCTTAACGTGAGTTTTCGTTCCACTGAG
CGTCAGACCCCGTAGAAAAGATCAAAGGATCTTCTTGAGATCCTTTTTTTCTGCGCGTAATCTGCTGCTT
GCAAACAAAAAAACCACCGCTACCAGCGGTGGTTTGTTTGCCGGATCAAGAGCTACCAACTCTTTTTCCG
AAGGTAACTGGCTTCAGCAGAGCGCAGATACCAAATACTGTCCTTCTAGTGTAGCCGTAGTTAGGCCACC
ACTTCAAGAACTCTGTAGCACCGCCTACATACCTCGCTCTGCTAATCCTGTTACCAGTGGCTGCTGCCAG
TGGCGATAAGTCGTGTCTTACCGGGTTGGACTCAAGACGATAGTTACCGGATAAGGCGCAGCGGTCGGGC
TGAACGGGGGGTTCGTGCACACAGCCCAGCTTGGAGCGAACGACCTACACCGAACTGAGATACCTACAGC
GTGAGCTATGAGAAAGCGCCACGCTTCCCGAAGGGAGAAAGGCGGACAGGTATCCGGTAAGCGGCAGGGT
CGGAACAG
